>Addgene plasmid #143912 | TFORF1057 | addgene full sequence | sequence record 404578 | Addgene NGS Result
TTAATGTAGTCTTATGCAATACTCTTGTAGTCTTGCAACATGGTAACGATGAGTTAGCAACATGCCTTAC
AAGGAGAGAAAAAGCACCGTGCATGCCGATTGGTGGAAGTAAGGTGGTACGATCGTGCCTTATTAGGAAG
GCAACAGACGGGTCTGACATGGATTGGACGAACCACTGAATTGCCGCATTGCAGAGATATTGTATTTAAG
TGCCTAGCTCGATACATAAACGGGTCTCTCTGGTTAGACCAGATCTGAGCCTGGGAGCTCTCTGGCTAAC
TAGGGAACCCACTGCTTAAGCCTCAATAAAGCTTGCCTTGAGTGCTTCAAGTAGTGTGTGCCCGTCTGTT
GTGTGACTCTGGTAACTAGAGATCCCTCAGACCCTTTTAGTCAGTGTGGAAAATCTCTAGCAGTGGCGCC
CGAACAGGGACTTGAAAGCGAAAGGGAAACCAGAGGAGCTCTCTCGACGCAGGACTCGGCTTGCTGAAGC
GCGCACGGCAAGAGGCGAGGGGCGGCGACTGGTGAGTACGCCAAAAATTTTGACTAGCGGAGGCTAGAAG
GAGAGAGATGGGTGCGAGAGCGTCAGTATTAAGCGGGGGAGAATTAGATCGCGATGGGAAAAAATTCGGT
TAAGGCCAGGGGGAAAGAAAAAATATAAATTAAAACATATAGTATGGGCAAGCAGGGAGCTAGAACGATT
CGCAGTTAATCCTGGCCTGTTAGAAACATCAGAAGGCTGTAGACAAATACTGGGACAGCTACAACCATCC
CTTCAGACAGGATCAGAAGAACTTAGATCATTATATAATACAGTAGCAACCCTCTATTGTGTGCATCAAA
GGATAGAGATAAAAGACACCAAGGAAGCTTTAGACAAGATAGAGGAAGAGCAAAACAAAAGTAAGACCAC
CGCACAGCAAGCGGCCGCTGATCTTCAGACCTGGAGGAGGAGATATGAGGGACAATTGGAGAAGTGAATT
ATATAAATATAAAGTAGTAAAAATTGAACCATTAGGAGTAGCACCCACCAAGGCAAAGAGAAGAGTGGTG
CAGAGAGAAAAAAGAGCAGTGGGAATAGGAGCTTTGTTCCTTGGGTTCTTGGGAGCAGCAGGAAGCACTA
TGGGCGCAGCGTCAATGACGCTGACGGTACAGGCCAGACAATTATTGTCTGGTATAGTGCAGCAGCAGAA
CAATTTGCTGAGGGCTATTGAGGCGCAACAGCATCTGTTGCAACTCACAGTCTGGGGCATCAAGCAGCTC
CAGGCAAGAATCCTGGCTGTGGAAAGATACCTAAAGGATCAACAGCTCCTGGGGATTTGGGGTTGCTCTG
GAAAACTCATTTGCACCACTGCTGTGCCTTGGAATGCTAGTTGGAGTAATAAATCTCTGGAACAGATTTG
GAATCACACGACCTGGATGGAGTGGGACAGAGAAATTAACAATTACACAAGCTTAATACACTCCTTAATT
GAAGAATCGCAAAACCAGCAAGAAAAGAATGAACAAGAATTATTGGAATTAGATAAATGGGCAAGTTTGT
GGAATTGGTTTAACATAACAAATTGGCTGTGGTATATAAAATTATTCATAATGATAGTAGGAGGCTTGGT
AGGTTTAAGAATAGTTTTTGCTGTACTTTCTATAGTGAATAGAGTTAGGCAGGGATATTCACCATTATCG
TTTCAGACCCACCTCCCAACCCCGAGGGGACCCATGCATTGCATCTCAATTAGTCAGCAACCAGGTGTGG
AAAGTCCCCAGGCTCCCCAGCAGGCAGAAGTATGCAAAGCATGCGTCTCAATTAGTCAGCAACCATAGTC
CCGCCCCTAACTCCGCCCATCCCGCCCCTAACTCCGCCCAGTTCCGCCCATTCTCCGCCCCATGGCTGAC
TAATTTTTTTTATTTATGCAGAGGCCGAGGCCGCCTCGGCCTCTGAGCTATTCCAGAAGTAGTGAGGAGG
CTTTTTTGGAGGCCTAGGCTTTTGCAAAAAGCTTTCTAGAGGTACCACCGGAGCTTACCATGACCGAGTA
CAAGCCCACGGTGCGCCTCGCCACCCGCGACGACGTCCCCAGGGCCGTACGCACCCTCGCCGCCGCGTTC
GCCGACTACCCCGCCACGCGCCACACCGTCGATCCGGACCGCCACATCGAGCGGGTCACCGAGCTGCAAG
AACTCTTCCTCACGCGCGTCGGGCTCGACATCGGCAAGGTGTGGGTCGCGGACGACGGCGCCGCCGTGGC
GGTCTGGACCACGCCGGAGAGCGTCGAAGCGGGGGCGGTGTTCGCCGAGATCGGCCCGCGCATGGCCGAG
TTGAGCGGTTCCCGGCTGGCCGCGCAGCAACAGATGGAAGGCCTCCTGGCGCCGCACCGGCCCAAGGAGC
CCGCGTGGTTCCTGGCCACCGTCGGCGTCTCGCCCGACCACCAGGGCAAGGGTCTGGGCAGCGCCGTCGT
GCTCCCCGGAGTGGAGGCGGCCGAGCGCGCCGGGGTGCCCGCCTTCCTGGAGACCTCCGCGCCCCGCAAC
CTCCCCTTCTACGAGCGGCTCGGCTTCACCGTCACCGCCGACGTCGAGGTGCCCGAAGGACCGCGCACCT
GGTGCATGACCCGCAAGCCCGGTGCCAGTTAACGAATTCTAGATCTTGAGACAAATGGCAGTATTCATCC
ACAATTTTAAAAGAAAAGGGGGGATTGGGGGGTACAGTGCAGGGGAAAGAATAGTAGACATAATAGCAAC
AGACATACAAACTAAAGAATTACAAAAACAAATTACAAAAATTCAAAATTTTCGGGTTTATTACAGGGAC
AGCAGAGATCCACTTTGGCGCCGGCTCGAGGCCTGCAGGTGCAAAGATGGATAAAGTTTTAAACAGAGAG
GAATCTTTGCAGCTAATGGACCTTCTAGGTCTTGAAAGGAGTGGGAATTGGCTCCGGTGCCCGTCAGTGG
GCAGAGCGCACATCGCCCACAGTCCCCGAGAAGTTGGGGGGAGGGGTCGGCAATTGAACCGGTGCCTAGA
GAAGGTGGCGCGGGGTAAACTGGGAAAGTGATGTCGTGTACTGGCTCCGCCTTTTTCCCGAGGGTGGGGG
AGAACCGTATATAAGTGCAGTAGTCGCCGTGAACGTTCTTTTTCGCAACGGGTTTGCCGCCAGAACACAG
GTAAGTGCCGTGTGTGGTTCCCGCGGGCCTGGCCTCTTTACGGGTTATGGCCCTTGCGTGCCTTGAATTA
CTTCCACCTGGCTGCAGTACGTGATTCTTGATCCCGAGCTTCGGGTTGGAAGTGGGTGGGAGAGTTCGAG
GCCTTGCGCTTAAGGAGCCCCTTCGCCTCGTGCTTGAGTTGAGGCCTGGCCTGGGCGCTGGGGCCGCCGC
GTGCGAATCTGGTGGCACCTTCGCGCCTGTCTCGCTGCTTTCGATAAGTCTCTAGCCATTTAAAATTTTT
GATGACCTGCTGCGACGCTTTTTTTCTGGCAAGATAGTCTTGTAAATGCGGGCCAAGATCTGCACACTGG
TATTTCGGTTTTTGGGGCCGCGGGCGGCGACGGGGCCCGTGCGTCCCAGCGCACATGTTCGGCGAGGCGG
GGCCTGCGAGCGCGGCCACCGAGAATCGGACGGGGGTAGTCTCAAGCTGGCCGGCCTGCTCTGGTGCCTG
GCCTCGCGCCGCCGTGTATCGCCCCGCCCTGGGCGGCAAGGCTGGCCCGGTCGGCACCAGTTGCGTGAGC
GGAAAGATGGCCGCTTCCCGGCCCTGCTGCAGGGAGCTCAAAATGGAGGACGCGGCGCTCGGGAGAGCGG
GCGGGTGAGTCACCCACACAAAGGAAAAGGGCCTTTCCGTCCTCAGCCGTCGCTTCATGTGACTCCACGG
AGTACCGGGCGCCGTCCAGGCACCTCGATTAGTTCTCGAGCTTTTGGAGTACGTCGTCTTTAGGTTGGGG
GGAGGGGTTTTATGCGATGGAGTTTCCCCACACTGAGTGGGTGGAGACTGAAGTTAGGCCAGCTTGGCAC
TTGATGTAATTCTCCTTGGAATTTGCCCTTTTTGAGTTTGGATCTTGGTTCATTCTCAAGCCTCAGACAG
TGGTTCAAAGTTTTTTTCTTCCATTTCAGGTGTCGTGAGGCTAGCACCGCCACCATGACGGGGCTGGAGG
ACCAGGAGTTCGACTTCGAGTTCCTCTTCGAGTTTAACCAGCGCGACGAGGGCGCCGCCGCGGCCGCCCC
AGAACACTATGGCTATGCATCCTCCAACGTCAGCCCCGCCCTGCCGCTCCCCACGGCGCACTCCACCCTG
CCGGCCCCGTGCCACAACCTTCAGACCTCCACACCGGGCATCATCCCGCCGGCGGATCACCCCTCGGGGT
ACGGAGCAGCTTTGGACGGTGGGCCCGCGGGCTACTTCCTCTCCTCCGGCCACACCAGGCCTGATGGGGC
CCCTGCCCTGGAGAGTCCTCGCATCGAGATAACCTCGTGCTTGGGCCTGTACCACAACAATAACCAGTTT
TTCCACGATGTGGAGGTGGAAGACGTCCTCCCTAGCTCCAAACGGTCCCCCTCCACGGCCACGCTGAGTC
TGCCCAGCCTGGAGGCCTACAGAGACCCCTCGTGCCTGAGCCCGGCCAGCAGCCTGTCCTCCCGGAGCTG
CAACTCAGAGGCCTCCTCCTACGAGTCCAACTACTCGTACCCGTACGCGTCCCCCCAGACGTCGCCATGG
CAGTCTCCCTGCGTGTCTCCCAAGACCACGGACCCCGAGGAGGGCTTTCCCCGCGGGCTGGGGGCCTGCA
CACTGCTGGGTTCCCCGCGGCACTCCCCCTCCACCTCGCCCCGCGCCAGCGTCACTGAGGAGAGCTGGCT
GGGTGCCCGCTCCTCCAGACCCGCGTCCCCTTGCAACAAGAGGAAGTACAGCCTCAACGGCCGGCAGCCG
CCCTACTCACCCCACCACTCGCCCACGCCGTCCCCGCACGGCTCCCCGCGGGTCAGCGTGACCGACGACT
CGTGGTTGGGCAACACCACCCAGTACACCAGCTCGGCCATCGTGGCCGCCATCAACGCGCTGACCACCGA
CAGCAGCCTGGACCTGGGAGATGGCGTCCCTGTCAAGTCCCGCAAGACCACCCTGGAGCAGCCGCCCTCA
GTGGCGCTCAAGGTGGAGCCCGTCGGGGAGGACCTGGGCAGCCCCCCGCCCCCGGCCGACTTCGCGCCCG
AAGACTACTCCTCTTTCCAGCACATCAGGAAGGGCGGCTTCTGCGACCAGTACCTGGCGGTGCCGCAGCA
CCCCTACCAGTGGGCGAAGCCCAAGCCCCTGTCCCCTACGTCCTACATGAGCCCGACCCTGCCCGCCCTG
GACTGGCAGCTGCCGTCCCACTCAGGCCCGTATGAGCTTCGGATTGAGGTGCAGCCCAAGTCCCACCACC
GAGCCCACTACGAGACGGAGGGCAGCCGGGGGGCCGTGAAGGCGTCGGCCGGAGGACACCCCATCGTGCA
GCTGCATGGCTACTTGGAGAATGAGCCGCTGATGCTGCAGCTTTTCATTGGGACGGCGGACGACCGCCTG
CTGCGCCCGCACGCCTTCTACCAGGTGCACCGCATCACAGGGAAGACCGTGTCCACCACCAGCCACGAGG
CCATCCTCTCCAACACCAAAGTCCTGGAGATCCCACTCCTGCCGGAGAACAGCATGCGAGCCGTCATTGA
CTGTGCCGGAATCCTGAAACTCAGAAACTCCGACATTGAACTTCGGAAAGGAGAGACGGACATCGGGAGG
AAGAACACACGGGTACGGCTGGTGTTCCGCGTTCACGTCCCGCAACCCAGCGGCCGCACGCTGTCCCTGC
AGGTGGCCTCCAACCCCATCGAATGCTCCCAGCGCTCAGCTCAGGAGCTGCCTCTGGTGGAGAAGCAGAG
CACGGACAGCTATCCGGTCGTGGGCGGGAAGAAGATGGTCCTGTCTGGCCACAACTTCCTGCAGGACTCC
AAGGTCATTTTCGTGGAGAAAGCCCCAGATGGCCACCATGTCTGGGAGATGGAAGCGAAAACTGACCGGG
ACCTGTGCAAGCCGAATTCTCTGGTGGTTGAGATCCCGCCATTTCGGAATCAGAGGATAACCAGCCCCGT
TCACGTCAGTTTCTACGTCTGCAACGGGAAGAGAAAGCGAAGCCAGTACCAGCGTTTCACCTACCTTCCC
GCCAACGGTAACGCCATCTTTCTAACCGTAAGCCGTGAACATGAGCGCGTGGGGTGCTTTTTCTAGTAAT
GAACTAGTCCGTAACTTGAAAGTATTTCGATTTCTTGGCTTTATATATCTTGTGGAAAGGACGACCAACT
CACTAATCCTCAACGATGACGCGTTAAGTCGACAATCAACCTCTGGATTACAAAATTTGTGAAAGATTGA
CTGGTATTCTTAACTATGTTGCTCCTTTTACGCTATGTGGATACGCTGCTTTAATGCCTTTGTATCATGC
TATTGCTTCCCGTATGGCTTTCATTTTCTCCTCCTTGTATAAATCCTGGTTGCTGTCTCTTTATGAGGAG
TTGTGGCCCGTTGTCAGGCAACGTGGCGTGGTGTGCACTGTGTTTGCTGACGCAACCCCCACTGGTTGGG
GCATTGCCACCACCTGTCAGCTCCTTTCCGGGACTTTCGCTTTCCCCCTCCCTATTGCCACGGCGGAACT
CATCGCCGCCTGCCTTGCCCGCTGCTGGACAGGGGCTCGGCTGTTGGGCACTGACAATTCCGTGGTGTTG
TCGGGGAAATCATCGTCCTTTCCTTGGCTGCTCGCCTGTGTTGCCACCTGGATTCTGCGCGGGACGTCCT
TCTGCTACGTCCCTTCGGCCCTCAATCCAGCGGACCTTCCTTCCCGCGGCCTGCTGCCGGCTCTGCGGCC
TCTTCCGCGTCTTCGCCTTCGCCCTCAGACGAGTCGGATCTCCCTTTGGGCCGCCTCCCCGCGTCGACTT
TAAGACCAATGACTTACAAGGCAGCTGTAGATCTTAGCCACTTTTTAAAAGAAAAGGGGGGACTGGAAGG
GCTAATTCACTCCCAACGAAGACAAGATCTGCTTTTTGCTTGTACTGGGTCTCTCTGGTTAGACCAGATC
TGAGCCTGGGAGCTCTCTGGCTAACTAGGGAACCCACTGCTTAAGCCTCAATAAAGCTTGCCTTGAGTGC
TTCAAGTAGTGTGTGCCCGTCTGTTGTGTGACTCTGGTAACTAGAGATCCCTCAGACCCTTTTAGTCAGT
GTGGAAAATCTCTAGCAGTACGTATAGTAGTTCATGTCATCTTATTATTCAGTATTTATAACTTGCAAAG
AAATGAATATCAGAGAGTGAGAGGAACTTGTTTATTGCAGCTTATAATGGTTACAAATAAAGCAATAGCA
TCACAAATTTCACAAATAAAGCATTTTTTTCACTGCATTCTAGTTGTGGTTTGTCCAAACTCATCAATGT
ATCTTATCATGTCTGGCTCTAGCTATCCCGCCCCTAACTCCGCCCATCCCGCCCCTAACTCCGCCCAGTT
CCGCCCATTCTCCGCCCCATGGCTGACTAATTTTTTTTATTTATGCAGAGGCCGAGGCCGCCTCGGCCTC
TGAGCTATTCCAGAAGTAGTGAGGAGGCTTTTTTGGAGGCCTAGGGACGTACCCAATTCGCCCTATAGTG
AGTCGTATTACGCGCGCTCACTGGCCGTCGTTTTACAACGTCGTGACTGGGAAAACCCTGGCGTTACCCA
ACTTAATCGCCTTGCAGCACATCCCCCTTTCGCCAGCTGGCGTAATAGCGAAGAGGCCCGCACCGATCGC
CCTTCCCAACAGTTGCGCAGCCTGAATGGCGAATGGG
[124 nt withheld, positions 7808-7931]
C
[91 nt withheld, positions 7933-8023]
A
[49 nt withheld, positions 8025-8073]
CCTTTGACGTTGGAGTCCACGTTCTTT
[37 nt withheld, positions 8101-8137]
ACCCTATCTCGGTCTATTCTTTTGATTTATAAGGGATTTTGCCGATTTCGGCCTATTGGTTAAAAAATGA
GCTGATTTAACAAAAATTTAACGCGAATTTTAACAAAATATTAACGCTTACAATTTAGGTGGCACTTTTC
GGGGAAATGTGCGCGGAACCCCTATTTGTTTATTTTTCTAAATACATTCAAATATGTATCCGCTCATGAG
ACAATAACCCTGATAAATGCTTCAATAATATTGAAAAAGGAAGAGTATGAGTATTCAACATTTCCGTGTC
GCCCTTATTCCCTTTTTTGCGGCATTTTGCCTTCCTGTTTTTGCTCACCCAGAAACGCTGGTGAAAGTAA
AAGATGCTGAAGATCAGTTGGGTGCACGAGTGGGTTACATCGAACTGGATCTCAACAGCGGTAAGATCCT
TGAGAGTTTTCGCCCCGAAGAACGTTTTCCAATGATGAGCACTTTTAAAGTTCTGCTATGTGGCGCGGTA
TTATCCCGTATTGACGCCGGGCAAGAGCAACTCGGTCGCCGCATACACTATTCTCAGAATGACTTGGTTG
AGTACTCACCAGTCACAGAAAAGCATCTTACGGATGGCATGACAGTAAGAGAATTATGCAGTGCTGCCAT
AACCATGAGTGATAACACTGCGGCCAACTTACTTCTGACAACGATCGGAGGACCGAAGGAGCTAACCGCT
TTTTTGCACAACATGGGGGATCATGTAACTCGCCTTGATCGTTGGGAACCGGAGCTGAATGAAGCCATAC
CAAACGACGAGCGTGACACCACGATGCCTGTAGCAATGGCAACAACGTTGCGCAAACTATTAACTGGCGA
ACTACTTACTCTAGCTTCCCGGCAACAATTAATAGACTGGATGGAGGCGGATAAAGTTGCAGGACCACTT
CTGCGCTCGGCCCTTCCGGCTGGCTGGTTTATTGCTGATAAATCTGGAGCCGGTGAGCGTGGGTCTCGCG
GTATCATTGCAGCACTGGGGCCAGATGGTAAGCCCTCCCGTATCGTAGTTATCTACACGACGGGGAGTCA
GGCAACTATGGATGAACGAAATAGACAGATCGCTGAGATAGGTGCCTCACTGATTAAGCATTGGTAACTG
TCAGACCAAGTTTACTCATATATACTTTAGATTGATTTAAAACTTCATTTTTAATTTAAAAGGATCTAGG
TGAAGATCCTTTTTGATAATCTCATGACCAAAATCCCTTAACGTGAGTTTTCGTTCCACTGAGCGTCAGA
CCCCGTAGAAAAGATCAAAGGATCTTCTTGAGATCCTTTTTTTCTGCGCGTAATCTGCTGCTTGCAAACA
AAAAAACCACCGCTACCAGCGGTGGTTTGTTTGCCGGATCAAGAGCTACCAACTCTTTTTCCGAAGGTAA
CTGGCTTCAGCAGAGCGCAGATACCAAATACTGTTCTTCTAGTGTAGCCGTAGTTAGGCCACCACTTCAA
GAACTCTGTAGCACCGCCTACATACCTCGCTCTGCTAATCCTGTTACCAGTGGCTGCTGCCAGTGGCGAT
AAGTCGTGTCTTACCGGGTTGGACTCAAGACGATAGTTACCGGATAAGGCGCAGCGGTCGGGCTGAACGG
GGGGTTCGTGCACACAGCCCAGCTTGGAGCGAACGACCTACACCGAACTGAGATACCTACAGCGTGAGCT
ATGAGAAAGCGCCACGCTTCCCGAAGGGAGAAAGGCGGACAGGTATCCGGTAAGCGGCAGGGTCGGAACA
GGAGAGCGCACGAGGGAGCTTCCAGGGGGAAACGCCTGGTATCTTTATAGTCCTGTCGGGTTTCGCCACC
TCTGACTTGAGCGTCGATTTTTGTGATGCTCGTCAGGGGGGCGGAGCCTATGGAAAAACGCCAGCAACGC
GGCCTTTTTACGGTTCCTGGCCTTTTGCTGGCCTTTTGCTCACATGTTCTTTCCTGCGTTATCCCCTGAT
TCTGTGGATAACCGTATTACCGCCTTTGAGTGAGCTGATACCGCTCGCCGCAGCCGAACGACCGAGCGCA
GCGAGTCAGTGAGCGAGGAAGCGGAAGAGCGCCCAATACGCAAACCGCCTCTCCCCGCGCGTTGGCCGAT
TCATTAATGCAGCTGGCACGACAGGTTTCCCGACTGGAAAGCGGGCAGTGAGCGCAACGCAATTAATGTG
AGTTAGCTCACTCATTAGGCACCCCAGGCTTTACACTTTATGCTTCCGGCTCGTATGTTGTGTGGAATTG
TGAGCGGATAACAATTTCACACAGGAAACAGCTATGACCATGATTACGCCAAGCGCGCAATTAACCCTCA
CTAAAGGGAACAAAAGCTGGAGCTGCAAGC
Features (pLannotate 1.2.2; 31 found; start..end, strand, type, name):
      5..231     +  promoter       RSV promoter: Rous sarcoma virus enhancer/promoter
    232..412     +  LTR            5' LTR (truncated): truncated 5' long terminal repeat (LTR) from HIV-1
    459..584     +  misc_feature   HIV-1 Ψ: packaging signal of human immunodeficiency virus type 1
    568..931     +  CDS            HIV-1 gag (fragment): gag protein from human immunodeficiency virus 1; gag
   1077..1310    +  misc_feature   RRE: The Rev response element (RRE) of HIV-1 allows for Rev-dependent mRNA export from the nucleus to the cytoplasm.
   1687..1713    +  CDS            Rev (fragment): human immunodeficiency virus 1 (HIV-1) Rev protein; rev; enhances nuclear export of unspliced and incompletely spliced viral mRNAs
   1720..1743    +  promoter       SV40 promoter (fragment): SV40 early promoter
   1744..1815    +  promoter       SV40 promoter (fragment): SV40 enhancer and early promoter
   1839..1974    +  rep_origin     SV40 ori: SV40 origin of replication
   2020..2616    +  CDS            PuroR (fragment): puromycin N-acetyltransferase; pac from Streptomyces; confers resistance to puromycin
   2665..2782    +  misc_feature   cPPT/CTS: central polypurine tract and central termination sequence of HIV-1
   2847..2913    +  CDS            small t antigen (fragment): SV40 (simian virus 40) small t antigen
   2920..4098    +  promoter       EF-1α promoter: strong constitutive promoter for human elongation factor EF-1α
   4190..6223    +  CDS            Nfatc1 (fragment): NFAC1_MOUSE - Also known as Nfat2, Nfatc. Experimental evidence at protein level: Swiss-Prot protein existence level 1. Plays a role in the inducible expression of cytokine genes in T-cells, especially in the induction of the IL-2 or IL-4 gene transcription (PubMed:9388475). Also controls gene expression in embryonic cardiac cells. Could regulate not only the activation and proliferation but also the differentiation and programmed death of T- lymphocytes as well as lymphoid and non-lymphoid cells (By similarity). Required for osteoclastogenesis and regulates many genes important for osteoclast
   6239..6292    +  promoter       U6 promoter (fragment): RNA polymerase III promoter for human U6 snRNA
   6334..6922    +  misc_feature   WPRE: woodchuck hepatitis virus posttranscriptional regulatory element
   6973..6992    +  misc_feature   cPPT/CTS (fragment): central polypurine tract and central termination sequence of HIV-1
   6994..7227    +  LTR            3' LTR (ΔU3): self-inactivating 3' long terminal repeat (LTR) from HIV-1
   7305..7426    +  polyA_signal   SV40 poly(A) signal: SV40 polyadenylation signal
   7466..7601    +  rep_origin     SV40 ori: SV40 origin of replication
   7622..7640    -  promoter       T7 promoter: promoter for bacteriophage T7 RNA polymerase
   7648..7803    +  CDS            lacZα (fragment): LacZα fragment of β-galactosidase; lacZ fragment
   7808..8236    +  rep_origin     f1 ori (sequence partly withheld): f1 bacteriophage origin of replication; arrow indicates direction of (+) strand synthesis
   8289..8393    +  promoter       AmpR promoter: bla
   8394..9254    +  CDS            AmpR: β-lactamase; bla; confers resistance to ampicillin, carbenicillin, and related antibiotics
   9425..10013   +  rep_origin     ori: high-copy-number ColE1/pMB1/pBR322/pUC origin of replication
  10196..10288   +  CDS            lacI (fragment): lac repressor; lacI; The lac repressor binds to the lac operator to inhibit transcription in E. coli. This inhibition can be relieved by adding lactose or isopropyl-β-D-thiogalactopyranoside (IPTG).
  10301..10322   +  protein_bind   CAP binding site: CAP binding activates transcription in the presence of cAMP. E. coli catabolite activator protein
  10337..10367   +  promoter       lac promoter: promoter for the E. coli lac operon
  10375..10391   +  protein_bind   lac operator: The lac repressor binds to the lac operator to inhibit transcription in E. coli. This inhibition can be relieved by adding lactose or isopropyl-β-D-thiogalactopyranoside (IPTG). lac repressor encoded by lacI
  10436..10454   +  promoter       T3 promoter: promoter for bacteriophage T3 RNA polymerase
