[The description below was written by a language model from this plasmid's Addgene catalogue record and pLannotate feature annotations shown in this document.]
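Description:
TFORF1057 is a lentiviral mammalian expression plasmid built on the pLX_TRC317 backbone and carrying a human NFATC1 open reading frame. It is one member of a barcoded transcription factor ORF collection. In bacteria it is maintained through a high-copy ColE1/pUC-type origin and selected with ampicillin via the β-lactamase gene. An f1 origin and remnants of a lac/lacZα cloning region flanked by T7 and T3 promoters are also present. The depositor warns that the plasmid can recombine, as is common for vectors with repeated LTR sequences.

The viral portion has a third-generation, self-inactivating layout. An RSV promoter drives a truncated HIV-1 5' LTR, followed by the Ψ packaging signal with a partial gag sequence, the Rev response element, a cPPT/CTS, WPRE and a ΔU3 3' LTR, with an SV40 polyadenylation signal downstream. Within this transfer cassette, an SV40 promoter/origin segment sits upstream of the puromycin N-acetyltransferase gene, allowing selection of transduced cells. A separate EF-1α promoter drives constitutive expression of the roughly 2.2 kb NFATC1 ORF. The automated annotation matched this ORF to the mouse Nfatc1 protein, but the catalogue entry identifies it as a synthesized human isoform, so the mouse label most likely reflects homology.

According to the record, each ORF in the collection is paired with a unique 24-bp barcode, although the barcode itself is not annotated in the feature table. A short U6 promoter fragment lies between the ORF and WPRE. The construct is intended for overexpressing NFATC1 in mammalian cells, and the barcode allows the factor to be identified in pooled screens, such as those for directed differentiation.
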