Addgene plasmid #143912: TFORF1057
Purpose: Lentiviral vector for overexpressing transcription factor ORFs with unique 24-bp barcodes. Barcodes facilitate identification of transcription factors in pooled screens.
Depositing lab: Feng Zhang. Depositing organization: Broad Institute. Publication: A transcription factor atlas of directed differentiation. Joung J, Ma S, Tay T, Geiger-Schuller KR, Kirchgatterer PC, Verdine VK, Guo B, Arias-Garcia MA, Allen WE, Singh A, Kuksenko O, Abudayyeh OO, Gootenberg JS, Fu Z, Macrae RK, Buenrostro JD, Regev A, Zhang F. Cell. 2023 Jan 5;186(1):209-229.e26. doi: 10.1016/j.cell.2022.11.026. PubMed 36608654.
Backbone
  Vector backbone: pLX_TRC317
  Backbone manufacturer: Broad Institute Genetic Perturbation Platform
  Backbone size w/o insert (bp): 8264
  Vector type: Mammalian Expression, Lentiviral
  Selectable markers: Puromycin
Growth in bacteria
  Bacterial resistance: Ampicillin, 100 μg/mL
  Growth temperature: 37°C
  Growth strain: NEB Stable
  Copy number: High Copy
Gene/Insert
  Gene/Insert name: NFATC1
  Species: H. sapiens (human)
  Insert size (bp): 2213
  Entrez Gene: NFATC1 (a.k.a. NF-ATC, NF-ATc1.2, NFAT2, NFATc)
  Promoter: EF1a
  Cloning method: Unknown
  Sequencing primers: 5′ GGGTGGAGACTGAAGTTAGGCCAG; 3′ CACATAGCGTAAAAGGAGCAACATAG
Terms and licenses: Academic/Nonprofit Terms; Industry Terms: Not Available to Industry
Depositor comments: NM_001278675,ENST00000592223 . The transcription factor ORF portion of this plasmid was synthesized by Genewiz. Please test multiple small colonies in case of plasmid recombination. To make this collection available in a timely manner, a portion of this collection was not fully sequenced by Addgene. If an Addgene verified full plasmid sequence is not available, please contact us prior to placing an order to request the full sequence.
How to cite: TFORF1057 was a gift from Feng Zhang (Addgene plasmid # 143912 ; http://n2t.net/addgene:143912 ; RRID:Addgene_143912)
