>Addgene plasmid #143912 | TFORF1057 | depositor partial sequence | sequence record 283863 | Insert
ACCGCCACCATGACGGGGCTGGAGGACCAGGAGTTCGACTTCGAGTTCCTCTTCGAGTTTAACCAGCGCG
ACGAGGGCGCCGCCGCGGCCGCCCCAGAACACTATGGCTATGCATCCTCCAACGTCAGCCCCGCCCTGCC
GCTCCCCACGGCGCACTCCACCCTGCCGGCCCCGTGCCACAACCTTCAGACCTCCACACCGGGCATCATC
CCGCCGGCGGATCACCCCTCGGGGTACGGAGCAGCTTTGGACGGTGGGCCCGCGGGCTACTTCCTCTCCT
CCGGCCACACCAGGCCTGATGGGGCCCCTGCCCTGGAGAGTCCTCGCATCGAGATAACCTCGTGCTTGGG
CCTGTACCACAACAATAACCAGTTTTTCCACGATGTGGAGGTGGAAGACGTCCTCCCTAGCTCCAAACGG
TCCCCCTCCACGGCCACGCTGAGTCTGCCCAGCCTGGAGGCCTACAGAGACCCCTCGTGCCTGAGCCCGG
CCAGCAGCCTGTCCTCCCGGAGCTGCAACTCAGAGGCCTCCTCCTACGAGTCCAACTACTCGTACCCGTA
CGCGTCCCCCCAGACGTCGCCATGGCAGTCTCCCTGCGTGTCTCCCAAGACCACGGACCCCGAGGAGGGC
TTTCCCCGCGGGCTGGGGGCCTGCACACTGCTGGGTTCCCCGCGGCACTCCCCCTCCACCTCGCCCCGCG
CCAGCGTCACTGAGGAGAGCTGGCTGGGTGCCCGCTCCTCCAGACCCGCGTCCCCTTGCAACAAGAGGAA
GTACAGCCTCAACGGCCGGCAGCCGCCCTACTCACCCCACCACTCGCCCACGCCGTCCCCGCACGGCTCC
CCGCGGGTCAGCGTGACCGACGACTCGTGGTTGGGCAACACCACCCAGTACACCAGCTCGGCCATCGTGG
CCGCCATCAACGCGCTGACCACCGACAGCAGCCTGGACCTGGGAGATGGCGTCCCTGTCAAGTCCCGCAA
GACCACCCTGGAGCAGCCGCCCTCAGTGGCGCTCAAGGTGGAGCCCGTCGGGGAGGACCTGGGCAGCCCC
CCGCCCCCGGCCGACTTCGCGCCCGAAGACTACTCCTCTTTCCAGCACATCAGGAAGGGCGGCTTCTGCG
ACCAGTACCTGGCGGTGCCGCAGCACCCCTACCAGTGGGCGAAGCCCAAGCCCCTGTCCCCTACGTCCTA
CATGAGCCCGACCCTGCCCGCCCTGGACTGGCAGCTGCCGTCCCACTCAGGCCCGTATGAGCTTCGGATT
GAGGTGCAGCCCAAGTCCCACCACCGAGCCCACTACGAGACGGAGGGCAGCCGGGGGGCCGTGAAGGCGT
CGGCCGGAGGACACCCCATCGTGCAGCTGCATGGCTACTTGGAGAATGAGCCGCTGATGCTGCAGCTTTT
CATTGGGACGGCGGACGACCGCCTGCTGCGCCCGCACGCCTTCTACCAGGTGCACCGCATCACAGGGAAG
ACCGTGTCCACCACCAGCCACGAGGCCATCCTCTCCAACACCAAAGTCCTGGAGATCCCACTCCTGCCGG
AGAACAGCATGCGAGCCGTCATTGACTGTGCCGGAATCCTGAAACTCAGAAACTCCGACATTGAACTTCG
GAAAGGAGAGACGGACATCGGGAGGAAGAACACACGGGTACGGCTGGTGTTCCGCGTTCACGTCCCGCAA
CCCAGCGGCCGCACGCTGTCCCTGCAGGTGGCCTCCAACCCCATCGAATGCTCCCAGCGCTCAGCTCAGG
AGCTGCCTCTGGTGGAGAAGCAGAGCACGGACAGCTATCCGGTCGTGGGCGGGAAGAAGATGGTCCTGTC
TGGCCACAACTTCCTGCAGGACTCCAAGGTCATTTTCGTGGAGAAAGCCCCAGATGGCCACCATGTCTGG
GAGATGGAAGCGAAAACTGACCGGGACCTGTGCAAGCCGAATTCTCTGGTGGTTGAGATCCCGCCATTTC
GGAATCAGAGGATAACCAGCCCCGTTCACGTCAGTTTCTACGTCTGCAACGGGAAGAGAAAGCGAAGCCA
GTACCAGCGTTTCACCTACCTTCCCGCCAACGGTAACGCCATCTTTCTAACCGTAAGCCGTGAACATGAG
CGCGTGGGGTGCTTTTTCTAGTAATGAACTAGTCCGTAACTTGAAAGTATTTCGATTTCTTGGCTTTATA
TATCTTGTGGAAAGGACGACCAACTCACTAATCCTCAACGATG
