>Addgene plasmid #143912 | TFORF1057 | depositor partial sequence | sequence record 283864 | Barcode
CCAACTCACTAATCCTCAACGATG
